>Addgene plasmid #102646 | pTRE-T2-miR-PURO | depositor full sequence | sequence record 198825 | Full Sequence
GCCTGGAGAATTCTTATCGAAATTAATACGACTCACTATAGGGAGTCCCAAGCTGGCTAGTTAAGCTATC
AACAAGTTTGTACAAAAAAGCAGGCTTTAAAGGGAGGTAGTGAGTCGACCAGTGGATCCTGGAGGCTTGC
TGAAGGCTGTATGCTGGAGACCGATCAATCGATCAATCGATCAATCGGTCTCTCAGGACACAAGGCCTGT
TACTAGCACTCACATGGAACAAATGGCCCAGATCTGGCCGCACTCGAGATATCCAGACCCAGCTTTCTTG
TACAAAGTGGTTGATCTAGAGGGCCCGCGGCTAGAGGATCATAATCAGCCATACCACATTTGTAGAGGTT
TTACTTGCTTTAAAAAACCTCCCACACCTCCCCCTGAACCTGAAACATAAAATGAATGCAATTGTTGTTG
TTAACTTGTTTATTGCAGCTTATAATGGTTACAAATAAAGCAATAGCATCACAAATTTCACAAATAAAGC
ATTTTTTTCACTGCCACTAGAGTTAAGCCAGCCCCGACACCCGCCAACACCCGCTGACGCGCCCTGACGG
GCTTGTCTGCTCCCGGCATCCGCTTACAGACAAGCTGTGACCGTCTCCGGGAGCTGCATGTGTCAGAGGT
TTTCACCGTCATCACCGAAACGCGCGAGACGAAAGGGCCTCGTGATACGCCTATTTTTATAGGTTAATGT
CATGATAATAATGGTTTCTTAGACGTCAGGTGGCACTTTTCGGGGAAATGTGCGCGGAACCCCTATTTGT
TTATTTTTCTAAATACATTCAAATATGTATCCGCTCATGAGACAATAACCCTGATAAATGCTTCAATAAT
ATTGAAAAAGGAAGAGTATGAGTATTCAACATTTCCGTGTCGCCCTTATTCCCTTTTTTGCGGCATTTTG
CCTTCCTGTTTTTGCTCACCCAGAAACGCTGGTGAAAGTAAAAGATGCTGAAGATCAGTTGGGTGCACGA
GTGGGTTACATCGAACTGGATCTCAACAGCGGTAAGATCCTTGAGAGTTTTCGCCCCGAAGAACGTTTTC
CAATGATGAGCACTTTTAAAGTTCTGCTATGTGGCGCGGTATTATCCCGTATTGACGCCGGGCAAGAGCA
ACTCGGTCGCCGCATACACTATTCTCAGAATGACTTGGTTGAGTACTCACCAGTCACAGAAAAGCATCTT
ACGGATGGCATGACAGTAAGAGAATTATGCAGTGCTGCCATAACCATGAGTGATAACACTGCGGCCAACT
TACTTCTGACAACGATCGGAGGACCGAAGGAGCTAACCGCTTTTTTGCACAACATGGGGGATCATGTAAC
TCGCCTTGATCGTTGGGAACCGGAGCTGAATGAAGCCATACCAAACGACGAGCGTGACACCACGATGCCT
GTAGCAATGGCAACAACGTTGCGCAAACTATTAACTGGCGAACTACTTACTCTAGCTTCCCGGCAACAAT
TAATAGACTGGATGGAGGCGGATAAAGTTGCAGGACCACTTCTGCGCTCGGCCCTTCCGGCTGGCTGGTT
TATTGCTGATAAATCTGGAGCCGGTGAGCGTGGGCCTCGCGGTATCATTGCAGCACTGGGGCCAGATGGT
AAGCCCTCCCGTATCGTAGTTATCTACACGACGGGGAGTCAGGCAACTATGGATGAACGAAATAGACAGA
TCGCTGAGATAGGTGCCTCACTGATTAAGCATTGGTAACTGTCAGACCAAGTTTACTCATATATACTTTA
GATTGATTTAAAACTTCATTTTTAATTTAAAAGGATCTAGGTGAAGATCCTTTTTGATAATCTCATGACC
AAAATCCCTTAACGTGAGTTTTCGTTCCAGCTAGCCTGTGGAATGTGTGTCAGTTAGGGTGTGGAAAGTC
CCCAGGCTCCCCAGCAGGCAGAAGTATGCAAAGCATGCATCTCAATTAGTCAGCAACCAGGTGTGGAAAG
TCCCCAGGCTCCCCAGCAGGCAGAAGTATGCAAAGCATGCATCTCAATTAGTCAGCAACCATAGTCCCGC
CCCTAACTCCGCCCATCCCGCCCCTAACTCCGCCCAGTTCCGCCCATTCTCCGCCCCATGGCTGACTAAT
TTTTTTTATTTATGCAGAGGCCGAGGCCGCCTCGGCCTCTGAGCTATTCCAGAAGTAGTGAGGAGGCTTT
TTTGGAGGCCTAGGCTTTTGCAAAAAGCTTGCATGCCTGCAGGTCGGCCGCCACGACCGGTGCCGCCACC
ATCCCCTGACCCACGCCCCTGACCCCTCACAAGGAGACGACCTTCCATGACCGAGTACAAGCCCACGGTG
CGCCTCGCCACCCGCGACGACGTCCCCCGGGCCGTACGCACCCTCGCCGCCGCGTTCGCCGACTACCCCG
CCACGCGCCACACCGTCGACCCGGACCGCCACATCGAGCGGGTCACCGAGCTGCAAGAACTCTTCCTCAC
GCGCGTCGGGCTCGACATCGGCAAGGTGTGGGTCGCGGACGACGGCGCCGCGGTGGCGGTCTGGACCACG
CCGGAGAGCGTCGAAGCGGGGGCGGTGTTCGCCGAGATCGGCCCGCGCATGGCCGAGTTGAGCGGTTCCC
GGCTGGCCGCGCAGCAACAGATGGAAGGCCTCCTGGCGCCGCACCGGCCCAAGGAGCCCGCGTGGTTCCT
GGCCACCGTCGGCGTCTCGCCCGACCACCAGGGCAAGGGTCTGGGCAGCGCCGTCGTGCTCCCCGGAGTG
GAGGCGGCCGAGCGCGCCGGGGTGCCCGCCTTCCTGGAAACCTCCGCGCCCCGCAACCTCCCCTTCTACG
AGCGGCTCGGCTTCACCGTCACCGCCGACGTCGAGGTGCCCGAAGGACCGCGCACCTGGTGCATGACCCG
CAAGCCTGGTGCCTGACGCCCGCCCCACGACCCGCAGCGCCCGACCGAAAGGAGCGCACGACCCCATGGC
TCCGACCGAAGCCGACCCGGGCGGCCCCGCCGACCCCGCACCCGCCCCCGAGGCCCACCGACTCAAGAGG
ATCATAATCAGCCATACCACATTTGTAGAGGTTTTACTTGCTTTAAAAAACCTCCCACACCTCCCCCTGA
ACCTGAAACATAAAATGAATGCAATTGTTGTTGTTAACTTGTTTATTGCAGCTTATAATGGTTACAAATA
AAGCAATAGCATCACAAATTTCACAAATAAAGCATTTTTTTCACTGCATTCTAGTTGTGGTTTGTCCAAA
CTCATCAATGTATCTCGGCCGTAGAAAAGATCAAAGGATCTTCTTGAGATCCTTTTTTTCTGCGCGTAAT
CTGCTGCTTGCAAACAAAAAAACCACCGCTACCAGCGGTGGTTTGTTTGCCGGATCAAGAGCTACCAACT
CTTTTTCCGAAGGTAACTGGCTTCAGCAGAGCGCAGATACCAAATACTGTTCTTCTAGTGTAGCCGTAGT
TAGGCCACCACTTCAAGAACTCTGTAGCACCGCCTACATACCTCGCTCTGCTAATCCTGTTACCAGTGGC
TGCTGCCAGTGGCGATAAGTCGTGTCTTACCGGGTTGGACTCAAGACGATAGTTACCGGATAAGGCGCAG
CGGTCGGGCTGAACGGGGGGTTCGTGCACACAGCCCAGCTTGGAGCGAACGACCTACACCGAACTGAGAT
ACCTACAGCGTGAGCTATGAGAAAGCGCCACGCTTCCCGAAGGGAGAAAGGCGGACAGGTATCCGGTAAG
CGGCAGGGTCGGAACAGGAGAGCGCACGAGGGAGCTTCCAGGGGGAAACGCCTGGTATCTTTATAGTCCT
GTCGGGTTTCGCCACCTCTGACTTGAGCGTCGATTTTTGTGATGCTCGTCAGGGGGGCGGAGCCTATGGA
AAAACGCCAGCAACGCGGCCTTTTTACGGTTCCTGGCCTTTTGCTGGCCTTTTGCTCACATGTTCTTTCC
TGCGTTATCCCCTGATTCTGTGGATAACCGTATTACCGCCTTTGAGTGAGCTGATACCGCTCGCCGCAGC
CGAACGACCGAGCGCAGCGAGTCAGTGAGCGAGGAAGCGGAAGAGCGCCCAATACGCAAACCGCCTCTCC
CCGCGCGTTGGCCGATTCATTAATGCAGCTGGCACGACAGGTTTCCCGACTGGAAAGCGGGCAGTGAGCG
CAACGCAATTAATGTGAGTTAGCTCACTCATTAGGCACCCCAGGCTTTACACTTTATGCTTCCGGCTCGT
ATGTTGTGTGGCTGGAGTTTACTCCCTATCAGTGATAGAGAACGTATGTCGAGTTTACTCCCTATCAGTG
ATAGAGAACGATGTCGAGTTTACTCCCTATCAGTGATAGAGAACGTATGTCGAGTTTACTCCCTATCAGT
GATAGAGAACGTATGTCGAGTTTACTCCCTATCAGTGATAGAGAACGTATGTCGAGTTTATCCCTATCAG
TGATAGAGAACGTATGTCGAGTTTACTCCCTATCAGTGATAGAGAACGTATGTCGAGGTAGGCGTGTACG
GTGGGAGGCCTATATAAGCAGAGCTCGTTTAGTGAACCGTCAGATC
Features (pLannotate 1.2.2; 21 found; start..end, strand, type, name):
     24..42      +  promoter       T7 promoter: promoter for bacteriophage T7 RNA polymerase
     72..96      +  protein_bind   attB1: mutant version of attB; recombination site for the Gateway® BP reaction BP Clonase™
    129..155     +  ncRNA          5' miR-155: sequence upstream of the precursor of mouse miR-155 microRNA (Uva et al., 2013) miRNA
    197..238     +  ncRNA          3' miR-155: sequence downstream of the precursor of mouse miR-155 microRNA (Uva et al., 2013) miRNA
    267..291     -  protein_bind   attB2: mutant version of attB; recombination site for the Gateway® BP reaction BP Clonase™
    317..400     +  CDS            large T antigen (fragment): large T antigen from SV40 (simian virus 40)
    423..504     +  polyA_signal   SV40 poly(A) signal: SV40 polyadenylation signal
    623..658     -  CDS            rop (fragment): Rop protein, which maintains plasmids at low copy number; rop
    753..857     +  promoter       AmpR promoter: bla
    858..1718    +  CDS            AmpR: β-lactamase; bla; confers resistance to ampicillin, carbenicillin, and related antibiotics
   1865..2194    +  promoter       SV40 promoter: SV40 enhancer and early promoter
   2195..2216    -  misc_feature   MCS (fragment): pUC18/19 multiple cloning site
   2287..2886    +  CDS            PuroR: puromycin N-acetyltransferase; pac from Streptomyces alboniger; confers resistance to puromycin
   2936..3001    +  CDS            dmpM (fragment): DMPM_STRAD - Protein inferred from homology: Swiss-Prot protein existence level 3. From Streptomyces alboniger.
   3010..3093    +  CDS            large T antigen (fragment): large T antigen from SV40 (simian virus 40)
   3116..3197    +  polyA_signal   SV40 poly(A) signal: SV40 polyadenylation signal
   3264..3852    +  rep_origin     ori: high-copy-number ColE1/pMB1/pBR322/pUC origin of replication
   4035..4127    +  CDS            lacI (fragment): lac repressor; lacI; The lac repressor binds to the lac operator to inhibit transcription in E. coli. This inhibition can be relieved by adding lactose or isopropyl-β-D-thiogalactopyranoside (IPTG).
   4140..4161    +  protein_bind   CAP binding site: CAP binding activates transcription in the presence of cAMP. E. coli catabolite activator protein
   4176..4206    +  promoter       lac promoter: promoter for the E. coli lac operon
   4215..3       +  promoter       tight TRE promoter (across the origin): Tet-responsive promoter PTight, consisting of seven tet operator sequences followed by the minimal CMV promoter
