>Addgene plasmid #102646 | pTRE-T2-miR-PURO | addgene full sequence | sequence record 218023 | Addgene NGS Result
TTGAGATCCTTTTTTTCTGCGCGTAATCTGCTGCTTGCAAACAAAAAAACCACCGCTACCAGCGGTGGTT
TGTTTGCCGGATCAAGAGCTACCAACTCTTTTTCCGAAGGTAACTGGCTTCAGCAGAGCGCAGATACCAA
ATACTGTTCTTCTAGTGTAGCCGTAGTTAGGCCACCACTTCAAGAACTCTGTAGCACCGCCTACATACCT
CGCTCTGCTAATCCTGTTACCAGTGGCTGCTGCCAGTGGCGATAAGTCGTGTCTTACCGGGTTGGACTCA
AGACGATAGTTACCGGATAAGGCGCAGCGGTCGGGCTGAACGGGGGGTTCGTGCACACAGCCCAGCTTGG
AGCGAACGACCTACACCGAACTGAGATACCTACAGCGTGAGCTATGAGAAAGCGCCACGCTTCCCGAAGG
GAGAAAGGCGGACAGGTATCCGGTAAGCGGCAGGGTCGGAACAGGAGAGCGCACGAGGGAGCTTCCAGGG
GGAAACGCCTGGTATCTTTATAGTCCTGTCGGGTTTCGCCACCTCTGACTTGAGCGTCGATTTTTGTGAT
GCTCGTCAGGGGGGCGGAGCCTATGGAAAAACGCCAGCAACGCGGCCTTTTTACGGTTCCTGGCCTTTTG
CTGGCCTTTTGCTCACATGTTCTTTCCTGCGTTATCCCCTGATTCTGTGGATAACCGTATTACCGCCTTT
GAGTGAGCTGATACCGCTCGCCGCAGCCGAACGACCGAGCGCAGCGAGTCAGTGAGCGAGGAAGCGGAAG
AGCGCCCAATACGCAAACCGCCTCTCCCCGCGCGTTGGCCGATTCATTAATGCAGCTGGCACGACAGGTT
TCCCGACTGGAAAGCGGGCAGTGAGCGCAACGCAATTAATGTGAGTTAGCTCACTCATTAGGCACCCCAG
GCTTTACACTTTATGCTTCCGGCTCGTATGTTGTGTGGCTGGAGTTTACTCCCTATCAGTGATAGAGAAC
GTATGTCGAGTTTACTCCCTATCAGTGATAGAGAACGATGTCGAGTTTACTCCCTATCAGTGATAGAGAA
CGTATGTCGAGTTTACTCCCTATCAGTGATAGAGAACGTATGTCGAGTTTACTCCCTATCAGTGATAGAG
AACGTATGTCGAGTTTATCCCTATCAGTGATAGAGAACGTATGTCGAGTTTACTCCCTATCAGTGATAGA
GAACGTATGTCGAGGTAGGCGTGTACGGTGGGAGGCCTATATAAGCAGAGCTCGTTTAGTGAACCGTCAG
ATCGCCTGGAGAATTCTTATCGAAATTAATACGACTCACTATAGGGAGTCCCAAGCTGGCTAGTTAAGCT
ATCAACAAGTTTGTACAAAAAAGCAGGCTTTAAAGGGAGGTAGTGAGTCGACCAGTGGATCCTGGAGGCT
TGCTGAAGGCTGTATGCTGGAGACCGATCAATCGATCAATCGATCAATCGGTCTCTCAGGACACAAGGCC
TGTTACTAGCACTCACATGGAACAAATGGCCCAGATCTGGCCGCACTCGAGATATCCAGACCCAGCTTTC
TTGTACAAAGTGGTTGATCTAGAGGGCCCGCGGCTAGAGGATCATAATCAGCCATACCACATTTGTAGAG
GTTTTACTTGCTTTAAAAAACCTCCCACACCTCCCCCTGAACCTGAAACATAAAATGAATGCAATTGTTG
TTGTTAACTTGTTTATTGCAGCTTATAATGGTTACAAATAAAGCAATAGCATCACAAATTTCACAAATAA
AGCATTTTTTTCACTGCCACTAGAGTTAAGCCAGCCCCGACACCCGCCAACACCCGCTGACGCGCCCTGA
CGGGCTTGTCTGCTCCCGGCATCCGCTTACAGACAAGCTGTGACCGTCTCCGGGAGCTGCATGTGTCAGA
GGTTTTCACCGTCATCACCGAAACGCGCGAGACGAAAGGGCCTCGTGATACGCCTATTTTTATAGGTTAA
TGTCATGATAATAATGGTTTCTTAGACGTCAGGTGGCACTTTTCGGGGAAATGTGCGCGGAACCCCTATT
TGTTTATTTTTCTAAATACATTCAAATATGTATCCGCTCATGAGACAATAACCCTGATAAATGCTTCAAT
AATATTGAAAAAGGAAGAGTATGAGTATTCAACATTTCCGTGTCGCCCTTATTCCCTTTTTTGCGGCATT
TTGCCTTCCTGTTTTTGCTCACCCAGAAACGCTGGTGAAAGTAAAAGATGCTGAAGATCAGTTGGGTGCA
CGAGTGGGTTACATCGAACTGGATCTCAACAGCGGTAAGATCCTTGAGAGTTTTCGCCCCGAAGAACGTT
TTCCAATGATGAGCACTTTTAAAGTTCTGCTATGTGGCGCGGTATTATCCCGTATTGACGCCGGGCAAGA
GCAACTCGGTCGCCGCATACACTATTCTCAGAATGACTTGGTTGAGTACTCACCAGTCACAGAAAAGCAT
CTTACGGATGGCATGACAGTAAGAGAATTATGCAGTGCTGCCATAACCATGAGTGATAACACTGCGGCCA
ACTTACTTCTGACAACGATCGGAGGACCGAAGGAGCTAACCGCTTTTTTGCACAACATGGGGGATCATGT
AACTCGCCTTGATCGTTGGGAACCGGAGCTGAATGAAGCCATACCAAACGACGAGCGTGACACCACGATG
CCTGTAGCAATGGCAACAACGTTGCGCAAACTATTAACTGGCGAACTACTTACTCTAGCTTCCCGGCAAC
AATTAATAGACTGGATGGAGGCGGATAAAGTTGCAGGACCACTTCTGCGCTCGGCCCTTCCGGCTGGCTG
GTTTATTGCTGATAAATCTGGAGCCGGTGAGCGTGGGGCTCGCGGTATCATTGCAGCACTGGGGCCAGAT
GGTAAGCCCTCCCGTATCGTAGTTATCTACACGACGGGGAGTCAGGCAACTATGGATGAACGAAATAGAC
AGATCGCTGAGATAGGTGCCTCACTGATTAAGCATTGGTAACTGTCAGACCAAGTTTACTCATATATACT
TTAGATTGATTTAAAACTTCATTTTTAATTTAAAAGGATCTAGGTGAAGATCCTTTTTGATAATCTCATG
ACCAAAATCCCTTAACGTGAGTTTTCGTTCCAGCTAGCTGTGGAATGTGTGTCAGTTAGGGTGTGGAAAG
TCCCCAGGCTCCCCAGCAGGCAGAAGTATGCAAAGCATGCATCTCAATTAGTCAGCAACCAGGTGTGGAA
AGTCCCCAGGCTCCCCAGCAGGCAGAAGTATGCAAAGCATGCATCTCAATTAGTCAGCAACCATAGTCCC
GCCCCTAACTCCGCCCATCCCGCCCCTAACTCCGCCCAGTTCCGCCCATTCTCCGCCCCATGGCTGACTA
ATTTTTTTTATTTATGCAGAGGCCGAGGCCGCCTCGGCCTCTGAGCTATTCCAGAAGTAGTGAGGAGGCT
TTTTTGGAGGCCTAGGCTTTTGCAAAAAGCTTGCATGCCTGCAGGTCGGCCGCCACGACCGGTGCCGCCA
CCATCCCCTGACCCACGCCCCTGACCCCTCACAAGGAGACGACCTTCCATGACCGAGTACAAGCCCACGG
TGCGCCTCGCCACCCGCGACGACGTCCCCCGGGCTGTACGCACCCTCGCCGCCGCGTTCGCCGACTACCC
CGCCACGCGCCACACCGTCGACCCGGACCGCCACATCGAGCGGGTCACCGAGCTGCAAGAACTCTTCCTC
ACGCGCGTCGGGCTCGACATCGGCAAGGTGTGGGTCGCGGACGACGGCGCCGCGGTGGCGGTCTGGACCA
CGCCGGAGAGCGTCGAAGCGGGGGCGGTGTTCGCCGAGATCGGCCCGCGCATGGCCGAGTTGAGCGGTTC
CCGGCTGGCCGCGCAGCAACAGATGGAAGGCCTCCTGGCGCCGCACCGGCCCAAGGAGCCCGCGTGGTTC
CTGGCCACCGTCGGCGTCTCGCCCGACCACCAGGGCAAGGGTCTGGGCAGCGCCGTCGTGCTCCCCGGAG
TGGAGGCGGCCGAGCGCGCCGGGGTGCCCGCCTTCCTGGAAACCTCCGCGCCCCGCAACCTCCCCTTCTA
CGAGCGGCTCGGCTTCACCGTCACCGCCGACGTCGAGGTGCCCGAAGGACCGCGCACCTGGTGCATGACC
CGCAAGCCCGGTGCCTGACGCCCGCCCCACGACCCGCAGCGCCCGACCGAAAGGAGCGCACGACCCCATG
GCTCCGACCGAAGCCGACCCGGGCGGCCCCGCCGACCCCGCACCCGCCCCCGAGGCCCACCGACTCAAGA
GGATCATAATCAGCCATACCACATTTGTAGAGGTTTTACTTGCTTTAAAAAACCTCCCACACCTCCCCCT
GAACCTGAAACATAAAATGAATGCAATTGTTGTTGTTAACTTGTTTATTGCAGCTTATAATGGTTACAAA
TAAAGCAATAGCATCACAAATTTCACAAATAAAGCATTTTTTTCACTGCATTCTAGTTGTGGTTTGTCCA
AACTCATCAATGTATCTGGCCGTAGAAAAGATCAAAGGATCTTC
Features (pLannotate 1.2.2; 21 found; start..end, strand, type, name):
      1..589     +  rep_origin     ori: high-copy-number ColE1/pMB1/pBR322/pUC origin of replication
    772..864     +  CDS            lacI (fragment): lac repressor; lacI; The lac repressor binds to the lac operator to inhibit transcription in E. coli. This inhibition can be relieved by adding lactose or isopropyl-β-D-thiogalactopyranoside (IPTG).
    877..898     +  protein_bind   CAP binding site: CAP binding activates transcription in the presence of cAMP. E. coli catabolite activator protein
    913..943     +  promoter       lac promoter: promoter for the E. coli lac operon
    952..1266    +  promoter       tight TRE promoter: Tet-responsive promoter PTight, consisting of seven tet operator sequences followed by the minimal CMV promoter
   1287..1305    +  promoter       T7 promoter: promoter for bacteriophage T7 RNA polymerase
   1335..1359    +  protein_bind   attB1: mutant version of attB; recombination site for the Gateway® BP reaction BP Clonase™
   1392..1418    +  ncRNA          5' miR-155: sequence upstream of the precursor of mouse miR-155 microRNA (Uva et al., 2013) miRNA
   1460..1501    +  ncRNA          3' miR-155: sequence downstream of the precursor of mouse miR-155 microRNA (Uva et al., 2013) miRNA
   1530..1554    -  protein_bind   attB2: mutant version of attB; recombination site for the Gateway® BP reaction BP Clonase™
   1580..1663    +  CDS            large T antigen (fragment): large T antigen from SV40 (simian virus 40)
   1686..1767    +  polyA_signal   SV40 poly(A) signal: SV40 polyadenylation signal
   1886..1921    -  CDS            rop (fragment): Rop protein, which maintains plasmids at low copy number; rop
   2016..2120    +  promoter       AmpR promoter: bla
   2121..2981    +  CDS            AmpR: β-lactamase; bla; confers resistance to ampicillin, carbenicillin, and related antibiotics
   3127..3456    +  promoter       SV40 promoter: SV40 enhancer and early promoter
   3457..3478    -  misc_feature   MCS (fragment): pUC18/19 multiple cloning site
   3549..4148    +  CDS            PuroR: puromycin N-acetyltransferase; pac from Streptomyces alboniger; confers resistance to puromycin
   4198..4263    +  CDS            dmpM (fragment): DMPM_STRAD - Protein inferred from homology: Swiss-Prot protein existence level 3. From Streptomyces alboniger.
   4272..4355    +  CDS            large T antigen (fragment): large T antigen from SV40 (simian virus 40)
   4378..4459    +  polyA_signal   SV40 poly(A) signal: SV40 polyadenylation signal
