[The description below was written by a language model from this plasmid's Addgene catalogue record and pLannotate feature annotations shown in this document.]
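Description:
pTRE-T2-miR-PURO is an empty mammalian expression and RNAi backbone of about 4.5 kb, derived from pTRE-Tight2, for doxycycline/tetracycline-inducible production of either artificial microRNAs or cDNAs. It is propagated in E. coli as a high-copy plasmid through a ColE1/pUC-type origin and selected with ampicillin via the β-lactamase gene. Stable mammalian lines are selected with puromycin, using a puromycin N-acetyltransferase gene driven by the SV40 enhancer/early promoter and terminated by an SV40 poly(A) signal. According to the depositor, this cassette was placed between the ampicillin gene and the origin through engineered NheI and EagI sites. The two sequence records (depositor and NGS) carry the same 21 annotated features in the same order and differ only in start point and by two nucleotides in length.

The inducible unit is the tight TRE promoter, made of seven tet operators upstream of a minimal CMV promoter, which requires a Tet transactivator supplied separately; none is annotated on this plasmid. Downstream lie a T7 promoter, attB1, the 5' and 3' flanking sequences of mouse miR-155, attB2 and an SV40 poly(A) signal. This miR cassette was taken from a commercial miR expression vector and inserted by In-Fusion cloning. Two BsaI sites engineered between the miR-155 flanks allow directional insertion of designed pre-miRNA hairpin oligonucleotides, which are then processed from the miR-155 scaffold. To keep these sites unique, other BsaI sites, along with XhoI and XbaI sites, were removed from the backbone and resistance gene by mutagenesis. Alternatively, the miR cassette can be excised and replaced by a cDNA for inducible expression. Short lacI, rop, large T antigen and dmpM fragments appear to be backbone remnants rather than functional genes.
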