Addgene plasmid #102646: pTRE-T2-miR-PURO
Purpose: (Empty Backbone) Tet inducible microRNA and cDNA expression
Depositing lab: Michael E. Wright. Depositing organization: University of Iowa.
Backbone
  Vector backbone: pTRE-Tight2
  Backbone manufacturer: Markus Ralser (Addgene plasmid # 19407), Clontech = pTRE-T2
  Vector type: Mammalian Expression, RNAi
  Selectable markers: Puromycin
Growth in bacteria
  Bacterial resistance: Ampicillin, 100 μg/mL
  Growth temperature: 37°C
  Growth strain: NEB Stable
  Copy number: High Copy
Gene/Insert
  Gene/Insert name: None
Terms and licenses: Academic/Nonprofit Terms; Industry Terms: Not Available to Industry
Depositor comments: In fusion cloning was used to insert a synthetic DNA template containing the mIR cassette from the pCDNA 6.2-GW/miR into the EcoRI and XbaI site of pTRE-T2-Tight. I engineered two BsaI sites into the miR cassette so users can digest the vector with BsaI for directional cloning of Blockit microRNAs using the Block-IT RNAi designer engine from Invitrogen. To make the BsaI sites unique I mutated out Bsa I sites in the original pTRE-T2 Tight vector and also removed XhoI and XbaI sites by site-directed mutagenesis from the pTRE-T2 vector and the corresponding puromycin/hygromycin resistance genes. I also dropped in a unique NheI and EagI restriction site between the ampicillin gene and the pMB101 origin of replication sequence so that the puromycin and hygromin genes could be placed into the pTRE-T2-miR vector with the infusion cloning method. Investigators can remove the miR cassette from the pTRE-T2 puromycin/hygromycin vector and using cloning methods to insert any cDNA of interest into the site for doxycline-inducible expression of the target cDNA. A single vector can be utilized from the production of tetracycline inducible miRNAs or cDNAs. For puromycin use .25 micrograms/ml to .50 micrograms/ml to get clones after a couple of weeks. Growth response curve tested in 293HEK cells. Suggest methylation deficient cells from NEB to alleviate methylation sensitive restriction sites like Xba I. However not recommended for long-term propagation and storage.
How to cite: pTRE-T2-miR-PURO was a gift from Michael E. Wright (Addgene plasmid # 102646 ; http://n2t.net/addgene:102646 ; RRID:Addgene_102646)
